Addgene plasmid #227164: pCS2+8-CYP2A6(C14A, C82A, C439A)-flag-tev-halo-his
Purpose: For T-REX experiments of CYP2A6 C14A, C82A, and C439A triple mutant. Almost no sensing ability to reactive electrophilic species (RES).
Depositing lab: Yimon Aye. Depositing organization: Swiss Federal Institute of Technology (EPFL). Publication: Organ-specific electrophile responsivity mapping in live C. elegans. Liu J, Kulkarni A, Gao YQ, Urul DA, Hamelin R, Novotny BA, Long MJC, Aye Y. Cell. 2024 Dec 26;187(26):7450-7469.e29. doi: 10.1016/j.cell.2024.10.014. Epub 2024 Nov 5. PubMed 39504959.
Backbone
  Vector backbone: pCS2+8
  Backbone size w/o insert (bp): 4134
  Total vector size (bp): 6617
  Vector type: Mammalian Expression
Growth in bacteria
  Bacterial resistance: Ampicillin, 100 μg/mL
  Growth temperature: 37°C
  Growth strain: DH5alpha
  Copy number: High Copy
Gene/Insert
  Gene/Insert name: CYP2A6 (alt name: Cytochrome P450 2A6)
  Species: H. sapiens (human)
  Mutation: changed cysteine 14, cysteine 82, and cysteine 439 to alanine
  GenBank ID: NM_000762.6
  Entrez Gene: CYP2A6 (a.k.a. CPA6, CYP2A, CYP2A3, CYPIIA6, P450C2A, P450PB)
  Promoter: CMV and SP6
  Tag / fusion protein: Flag (C terminal on insert); HaloTag (C terminal on insert); His6 (C terminal on insert)
  Cloning method: Ligation Independent Cloning
  Sequencing primers: 5′ CMV forward or SP6 forward; 3′ M13 reverse
Terms and licenses: Academic/Nonprofit Terms; Industry Terms: Not Available to Industry
How to cite: pCS2+8-CYP2A6(C14A, C82A, C439A)-flag-tev-halo-his was a gift from Yimon Aye (Addgene plasmid # 227164 ; http://n2t.net/addgene:227164 ; RRID:Addgene_227164)
