[The description below was written by a language model from this plasmid's Addgene catalogue record and pLannotate feature annotations shown in this document.]
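Description:
pCS2+8-CYP2A6(C14A, C82A, C439A)-flag-tev-halo-his is a mammalian expression plasmid of about 6.6 kb built on the pCS2+8 backbone. It is maintained in E. coli through a high-copy ColE1/pUC-type origin and selected with ampicillin via the β-lactamase gene. An f1 phage origin and remnants of the lac region (lac promoter and operator, lacZα and lacI fragments) are also present as backbone carry-over.

The payload is the human cytochrome P450 2A6 coding sequence with cysteines 14, 82 and 439 each changed to alanine. According to the catalogue entry and the plasmid name, it is fused at its C terminus to a Flag epitope, a TEV protease site, HaloTag and a His6 tag. The automated annotation explicitly finds the CYP2A6 and HaloTag reading frames plus a short terminal fragment consistent with the His tag, while the small Flag and TEV elements are not called separately. Expression in mammalian cells is driven by the simian CMV IE94 enhancer/promoter, which wraps around the plasmid origin to sit upstream of the insert, and transcripts are terminated by an SV40 polyadenylation signal. An SP6 promoter lies between the CMV promoter and the coding sequence, so capped mRNA can also be made by in vitro transcription, a standard feature of the pCS2 family. T7 and T3 promoter elements lie downstream in the opposite orientation.

The construct is intended for T-REX experiments, in which HaloTag, a modified dehalogenase that bonds covalently to chloroalkane ligands, serves as the anchor on the fusion protein. The record states that this triple mutant has almost no ability to sense reactive electrophilic species, which suggests a role as a sensing-deficient comparison for CYP2A6.
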