Features (pLannotate 1.2.2; 17 found; start..end, strand, type, name):
     35..53      +  promoter       SP6 promoter: promoter for bacteriophage SP6 RNA polymerase
    136..1617    +  CDS            CYP2A6: CP2A6_HUMAN - Also known as CYP2A3. Experimental evidence at protein level: Swiss-Prot protein existence level 1. Exhibits a high coumarin 7-hydroxylase activity. Can act in the hydroxylation of the anti-cancer drugs cyclophosphamide and ifosphamide. Competent in the metabolic activation of aflatoxin B1. Constitutes the major nicotine C-oxidase. Acts as a 1,4-cineole 2-exo- monooxygenase. Possesses low phenacetin O-deethylation activity. From Homo sapiens (Human).
   1681..2571    +  CDS            HaloTag®: modified bacterial dehalogenase that forms covalent bonds with chloroalkane derivatives
   2581..2600    +  CDS            capTEV™ (fragment): composite tag for in vivo biotinylation, TEV protease cleavage, and 6xHis tagging
   2644..2661    -  promoter       T7 promoter (fragment): promoter for bacteriophage T7 RNA polymerase
   2666..2800    -  polyA_signal   SV40 poly(A) signal: SV40 polyadenylation signal
   2913..2931    -  promoter       T3 promoter: promoter for bacteriophage T3 RNA polymerase
   2976..2992    -  protein_bind   lac operator: The lac repressor binds to the lac operator to inhibit transcription in E. coli. This inhibition can be relieved by adding lactose or isopropyl-β-D-thiogalactopyranoside (IPTG). lac repressor encoded by lacI
   3000..3030    -  promoter       lac promoter: promoter for the E. coli lac operon
   3045..3066    -  protein_bind   CAP binding site: CAP binding activates transcription in the presence of cAMP. E. coli catabolite activator protein
   3079..3171    -  CDS            lacI (fragment): lac repressor; lacI; The lac repressor binds to the lac operator to inhibit transcription in E. coli. This inhibition can be relieved by adding lactose or isopropyl-β-D-thiogalactopyranoside (IPTG).
   3354..3942    -  rep_origin     ori: high-copy-number ColE1/pMB1/pBR322/pUC origin of replication
   4113..4973    -  CDS            AmpR: β-lactamase; bla; confers resistance to ampicillin, carbenicillin, and related antibiotics
   4974..5078    -  promoter       AmpR promoter: bla
   5131..5559    -  rep_origin     f1 ori (sequence partly withheld): f1 bacteriophage origin of replication; arrow indicates direction of (+) strand synthesis
   5564..5630    -  CDS            lacZα (fragment): LacZα fragment of β-galactosidase; lacZ fragment
   5637..6614    +  promoter       CMV IE94 promoter: enhancer/promoter region of simian cytomegalovirus major immediate early transcription unit IE94
>Addgene plasmid #227164 | pCS2+8-CYP2A6(C14A, C82A, C439A)-flag-tev-halo-his | addgene full sequence | sequence record 459002 | Addgene NGS Result
CGCCATTCTGCCTGGGGACGTCGGAGCAAGCTTGATTTAGGTGACACTATAGAATACAAGCTACTTGTTC
TTTTTGCAGGATCCACTAGTGGCGCGCCATTAATTAAAGGCCGGCCAGCGATCGCCGGACCCACCATGCT
GGCCTCAGGGATGCTTCTGGTGGCCTTGCTGGTCGCCCTGACTGTGATGGTCTTGATGTCTGTTTGGCAG
CAGAGGAAGAGCAAGGGGAAGCTGCCTCCGGGACCCACCCCATTGCCCTTCATTGGAAACTACCTGCAAC
TGAACACAGAGCAGATGTACAACTCCCTCATGAAGATCAGTGAGCGCTATGGCCCCGTGTTCACCATTCA
CTTGGGGCCCCGGCGGGTCGTGGTGCTGGCTGGACATGATGCCGTCAGGGAGGCTCTGGTGGACCAGGCT
GAGGAGTTCAGCGGGCGAGGCGAGCAAGCCACCTTCGACTGGGTCTTCAAAGGCTATGGCGTGGTATTCA
GCAACGGGGAGCGCGCCAAGCAGCTCCGGCGCTTCTCCATCGCCACCCTGCGGGACTTCGGGGTGGGCAA
GCGAGGCATCGAGGAGCGCATCCAGGAGGAGGCGGGCTTCCTCATCGACGCCCTCCGGGGCACTGGCGGC
GCCAATATCGATCCCACCTTCTTCCTGAGCCGCACAGTCTCCAATGTCATCAGCTCCATTGTCTTTGGGG
ACCGCTTTGACTATAAGGACAAAGAGTTCCTGTCACTGTTGCGCATGATGCTAGGAATCTTCCAGTTCAC
GTCAACCTCCACGGGGCAGCTCTATGAGATGTTCTCTTCGGTGATGAAACACCTGCCAGGACCACAGCAA
CAGGCCTTTCAGTTGCTGCAAGGGCTGGAGGACTTCATAGCCAAGAAGGTGGAGCACAACCAGCGTACGC
TGGATCCCAATTCCCCACGGGACTTCATTGACTCCTTTCTCATCCGCATGCAGGAGGAGGAGAAGAACCC
CAACACGGAGTTCTACTTGAAAAACCTGGTGATGACCACGTTGAACCTCTTCATTGGGGGCACCGAGACC
GTCAGCACCACCCTGCGCTATGGCTTCTTGCTGCTCATGAAGCACCCAGAGGTGGAGGCCAAGGTCCATG
AGGAGATTGACAGAGTGATCGGCAAGAACCGGCAGCCCAAGTTTGAGGACCGGGCCAAGATGCCCTACAT
GGAGGCAGTGATCCACGAGATCCAAAGATTTGGAGACGTGATCCCCATGAGTTTGGCCCGCAGAGTCAAA
AAGGACACCAAGTTTCGGGATTTCTTCCTCCCTAAGGGCACCGAAGTGTACCCTATGCTGGGCTCTGTGC
TGAGAGACCCCAGTTTCTTCTCCAACCCCCAGGACTTCAATCCCCAGCATTTCCTGAATGAGAAGGGGCA
GTTTAAGAAGAGTGATGCTTTTGTGCCCTTTTCCATCGGAAAGCGGAACGCTTTCGGAGAAGGCCTGGCC
AGAATGGAGCTCTTTCTCTTCTTCACCACCGTCATGCAGAACTTCCGCCTCAAGTCCTCCCAGTCACCTA
AGGACATTGACGTGTCCCCCAAACACGTGGGCTTTGCCACGATCCCACGAAACTACACCATGAGCTTCCT
GCCCCGCTCAGGGGATTATAAAGACGATGACGACAAGTCAGGGGAAAACTTGTATTTCCAGGGCTCAGGG
ATGGCAGAAATCGGTACTGGCTTTCCATTCGACCCCCATTATGTGGAAGTCCTGGGCGAGCGCATGCACT
ACGTCGATGTTGGTCCGCGCGATGGCACCCCTGTGCTGTTCCTGCACGGTAACCCGACCTCCTCCTACGT
GTGGCGCAACATCATCCCGCATGTTGCACCGACCCATCGCTGCATTGCTCCAGACCTGATCGGTATGGGC
AAATCCGACAAACCAGACCTGGGTTATTTCTTCGACGACCACGTCCGCTTCATGGATGCCTTCATCGAAG
CCCTGGGTCTGGAAGAGGTCGTCCTGGTCATTCACGACTGGGGCTCCGCTCTGGGTTTCCACTGGGCCAA
GCGCAATCCAGAGCGCGTCAAAGGTATTGCATTTATGGAGTTCATCCGCCCTATCCCGACCTGGGACGAA
TGGCCAGAATTTGCCCGCGAGACCTTCCAGGCCTTCCGCACCACCGACGTCGGCCGCAAGCTGATCATCG
ATCAGAACGTTTTTATCGAGGGTACGCTGCCGATGGGTGTCGTCCGCCCGCTGACTGAAGTCGAGATGGA
CCATTACCGCGAGCCGTTCCTGAATCCTGTTGACCGCGAGCCACTGTGGCGCTTCCCAAACGAGCTGCCA
ATCGCCGGTGAGCCAGCGAACATCGTCGCGCTGGTCGAAGAATACATGGACTGGCTGCACCAGTCCCCTG
TCCCGAAGCTGCTGTTCTGGGGCACCCCAGGCGTTCTGATCCCACCGGCCGAAGCCGCTCGCCTGGCCAA
AAGCCTGCCTAACTGCAAGGCTGTGGACATCGGCCCGGGTCTGAATCTGCTGCAAGAAGACAACCCGGAC
CTGATCGGCAGCGAGATCGCGCGCTGGCTGTCGACGCTCGAGATTTCCGGCGGCAGCAGCCATCATCATC
ATCATCATGGGTCAGGGTAATAATCGAATTCAAGGCCTCTCGAGCCTCTAGAACTATAGTGAGTCGTATT
ACGTAGATCCAGACATGATAAGATACATTGATGAGTTTGGACAAACCACAACTAGAATGCAGTGAAAAAA
ATGCTTTATTTGTGAAATTTGTGATGCTATTGCTTTATTTGTAACCATTATAAGCTGCAATAAACAAGTT
AACAACAACAATTGCATTCATTTTATGTTTCAGGTTCAGGGGGAGGTGTGGGAGGTTTTTTAATTCGCGG
CCGCGGCGCCAATGCATTGGGCCCGGTACCCAGCTTTTGTTCCCTTTAGTGAGGGTTAATTGCGCGCTTG
GCGTAATCATGGTCATAGCTGTTTCCTGTGTGAAATTGTTATCCGCTCACAATTCCACACAACATACGAG
CCGGGAGCATAAAGTGTAAAGCCTGGGGTGCCTAATGAGTGAGCTAACTCACATTAATTGCGTTGCGCTC
ACTGCCCGCTTTCCAGTCGGGAAACCTGTCGTGCCAGCTGCATTAATGAATCGGCCAACGCGCGGGGAGA
GGCGGTTTGCGTATTGGGCGCTCTTCCGCTTCCTCGCTCACTGACTCGCTGCGCTCGGTCGTTCGGCTGC
GGCGAGCGGTATCAGCTCACTCAAAGGCGGTAATACGGTTATCCACAGAATCAGGGGATAACGCAGGAAA
GAACATGTGAGCAAAAGGCCAGCAAAAGGCCAGGAACCGTAAAAAGGCCGCGTTGCTGGCGTTTTTCCAT
AGGCTCCGCCCCCCTGACGAGCATCACAAAAATCGACGCTCAAGTCAGAGGTGGCGAAACCCGACAGGAC
TATAAAGATACCAGGCGTTTCCCCCTGGAAGCTCCCTCGTGCGCTCTCCTGTTCCGACCCTGCCGCTTAC
CGGATACCTGTCCGCCTTTCTCCCTTCGGGAAGCGTGGCGCTTTCTCATAGCTCACGCTGTAGGTATCTC
AGTTCGGTGTAGGTCGTTCGCTCCAAGCTGGGCTGTGTGCACGAACCCCCCGTTCAGCCCGACCGCTGCG
CCTTATCCGGTAACTATCGTCTTGAGTCCAACCCGGTAAGACACGACTTATCGCCACTGGCAGCAGCCAC
TGGTAACAGGATTAGCAGAGCGAGGTATGTAGGCGGTGCTACAGAGTTCTTGAAGTGGTGGCCTAACTAC
GGCTACACTAGAAGAACAGTATTTGGTATCTGCGCTCTGCTGAAGCCAGTTACCTTCGGAAAAAGAGTTG
GTAGCTCTTGATCCGGCAAACAAACCACCGCTGGTAGCGGTGGTTTTTTTGTTTGCAAGCAGCAGATTAC
GCGCAGAAAAAAAGGATCTCAAGAAGATCCTTTGATCTTTTCTACGGGGTCTGACGCTCAGTGGAACGAA
AACTCACGTTAAGGGATTTTGGTCATGAGATTATCAAAAAGGATCTTCACCTAGATCCTTTTAAATTAAA
AATGAAGTTTTAAATCAATCTAAAGTATATATGAGTAAACTTGGTCTGACAGTTACCAATGCTTAATCAG
TGAGGCACCTATCTCAGCGATCTGTCTATTTCGTTCATCCATAGTTGCCTGACTCCCCGTCGTGTAGATA
ACTACGATACGGGAGGGCTTACCATCTGGCCCCAGTGCTGCAATGATACCGCGAGACCCACGCTCACCGG
CTCCAGATTTATCAGCAATAAACCAGCCAGCCGGAAGGGCCGAGCGCAGAAGTGGTCCTGCAACTTTATC
CGCCTCCATCCAGTCTATTAATTGTTGCCGGGAAGCTAGAGTAAGTAGTTCGCCAGTTAATAGTTTGCGC
AACGTTGTTGCCATTGCTACAGGCATCGTGGTGTCACGCTCGTCGTTTGGTATGGCTTCATTCAGCTCCG
GTTCCCAACGATCAAGGCGAGTTACATGATCCCCCATGTTGTGCAAAAAAGCGGTTAGCTCCTTCGGTCC
TCCGATCGTTGTCAGAAGTAAGTTGGCCGCAGTGTTATCACTCATGGTTATGGCAGCACTGCATAATTCT
CTTACTGTCATGCCATCCGTAAGATGCTTTTCTGTGACTGGTGAGTACTCAACCAAGTCATTCTGAGAAT
AGTGTATGCGGCGACCGAGTTGCTCTTGCCCGGCGTCAATACGGGATAATACCGCGCCACATAGCAGAAC
TTTAAAAGTGCTCATCATTGGAAAACGTTCTTCGGGGCGAAAACTCTCAAGGATCTTACCGCTGTTGAGA
TCCAGTTCGATGTAACCCACTCGTGCACCCAACTGATCTTCAGCATCTTTTACTTTCACCAGCGTTTCTG
GGTGAGCAAAAACAGGAAGGCAAAATGCCGCAAAAAAGGGAATAAGGGCGACACGGAAATGTTGAATACT
CATACTCTTCCTTTTTCAATATTATTGAAGCATTTATCAGGGTTATTGTCTCATGAGCGGATACATATTT
GAATGTATTTAGAAAAATAAACAAATAGGGGTTCCGCGCACATTTCCCCGAAAAGTGCCACCTAAATTGT
AAGCGTTAATATTTTGTTAAAATTCGCGTTAAATTTTTGTTAAATCAGCTCATTTTTTAACCAATAGGCC
GAAATCGGCAAAATCCCTTATAAATCAAAAGAATAGACCGAGATAGGGT
[37 nt withheld, positions 5230-5266]
AAAGAACGTGGACTCCAACGTCAAAGG
[49 nt withheld, positions 5294-5342]
T
[91 nt withheld, positions 5344-5434]
G
[124 nt withheld, positions 5436-5559]
CCCATTCGCCATTCAGGCTGCGCAACTGTTGGGAAGGGCGATCGGTGCGGGCCTCTTCGCTATTACGCCA
GTCGACCGCCAATTCAATATGGCGTATATGGACTCATGCCAATTCAATATGGTGGATCTGGACCTGTGCC
AATTCAATATGGCGTATATGGACTCGTGCCAATTCAATATGGTGGATCTGGACCCCAGCCAATTCAATAT
GGCGGACTTGGCACCATGCCAATTCAATATGGCGGACCTGGCACTGTGCCAACTGGGGAGGGGTCTACTT
GGCACGGTGCCAAGTTTGAGGAGGGGTCTTGGCCCTGTGCCAAGTCCGCCATATTGAATTGGCATGGTGC
CAATAATGGCGGCCATATTGGCTATATGCCAGGATCAATATATAGGCAATATCCAATATGGCCCTATGCC
AATATGGCTATTGGCCAGGTTCAATACTATGTATTGGCCCTATGCCATATAGTATTCCATATATGGGTTT
TCCTATTGACGTAGATAGCCCCTCCCAATGGGCGGTCCCATATACCATATATGGGGCTTCCTAATACCGC
CCATAGCCACTCCCCCATTGACGTCAATGGTCTCTATATATGGTCTTTCCTATTGACGTCATATGGGCGG
TCCTATTGACGTATATGGCGCCTCCCCCATTGACGTCAATTACGGTAAATGGCCCGCCTGGCTCAATGCC
CATTGACGTCAATAGGACCACCCACCATTGACGTCAATGGGATGGCTCATTGCCCATTCATATCCGTTCT
CACGCCCCCTATTGACGTCAATGACGGTAAATGGCCCACTTGGCAGTACATCAATATCTATTAATAGTAA
CTTGGCAAGTACATTACTATTGGAAGTACGCCAGGGTACATTGGCAGTACTCCCATTGACGTCAATGGCG
GTAAATGGCCCGCGATGGCTGCCAAGTACATCCCCATTGACGTCAATGGGGAGGGGCAATGACGCAAATG
GGCGTTCCATTGACGTAAATGGGCGGTAGGCGTGCCTAATGGGAGGTCTATATAAGCAATGCTCGTTTAG
GGAAC
